>Addgene plasmid #127604 | pRS416-RPL27B_intron | addgene full sequence | sequence record 273868 | Addgene NGS Result
GTTGAATACTCATACTCTTCCTTTTTCAATATTATTGAAGCATTTATCAGGGTTATTGTCTCATGAGCGG
ATACATATTTGAATGTATTTAGAAAAATAAACAAATAGGGGTTCCGCGCACATTTCCCCGAAAAGTGCCA
CCTGGGTCCTTTTCATCACGTGCTATAAAAATAATTATAATTTAAATTTTTTAATATAAATATATAAATT
AAAAATAGAAAGTAAAAAAAGAAATTAAAGAAAAAATAGTTTTTGTTTTCCGAAGATGTAAAAGACTCTA
GGGGGATCGCCAACAAATACTACCTTTTATCTTGCTCTTCCTGCTCTCAGGTATTAATGCCGAATTGTTT
CATCTTGTCTGTGTAGAAGACCACACACGAAAATCCTGTGATTTTACATTTTACTTATCGTTAATCGAAT
GTATATCTATTTAATCTGCTTTTCTTGTCTAATAAATATATATGTAAAGTACGCTTTTTGTTGAAATTTT
TTAAACCTTTGTTTATTTTTTTTTCTTCATTCCGTAACTCTTCTACCTTCTTTATTTACTTTCTAAAATC
CAAATACAAAACATAAAAATAAATAAACACAGAGTAAATTCCCAAATTATTCCATCATTAAAAGATACGA
GGCGCGTGTAAGTTACAGGCAAGCGATCCGTCTAAGAAACCATTATTATCATGACATTAACCTATAAAAA
TAGGCGTATCACGAGGCCCTTTCGTCGAATTCGCGCGTTTCGGTGATGACGGTGAAAACCTCTGACACAT
GCAGCTCCCGGAGATCTCGGTCACAGCTTGTCTGTAAGCGGATGCCGGGAGCAGACAAGCCCGTCAGGGC
GCGTCAGCGGGTGTTGGCGGGTGTCGGGGCTGGCTTAACTATGCGGCATCAGAGCAGATTGTACCGAGAG
TGCACCATACCACCTTTTCAATTCATCATTTTTTTTTTATTCTTTTTTTTGATTTCGGTTTCCTTGAAAT
TTTTTTGATTCGGTAATCTCCGAACAGAAGGAAGAACGAAGGAAGGAGCACAGACTTAGATTGGTATATA
TACGCATATGTAGTGTTGAAGAAACATGAAATTGCCCAGTATTCTTAACCCAACTGCACAGAACAAAAAC
CTGCAGGAAACGAAGATAAATCATGTCGAAAGCTACATATAAGGAACGTGCTGCTACTCATCCTAGTCCT
GTTGGTACGTAAATTTAACAGAGCAAACGCTCTAATTAAGATATCGAATAAAAGGGGACTTTCAGGTGCA
TAAGATGGGAAATTGTACAATCTGAGGGACAAACAATATGGAAAGCAGTACATGATTGTATTGTCATTGT
AGGAGGTACCAATTGTGCCAGTAAAAAAGAGAGGGCCCGGGGAGCACCACATTCACGACCAATCGTGTCG
ATCTGCAAAAAAGGCACATGGAAAATGTAATTTATCAGTGTTCAACACTGAGTTGAACAGATAGCTATCT
AATCAATGTTAACTTTCCAGGGAACAAAAAGCTAAATCCACTTCTCTTTTATTTCAAAATATCATTAGAA
ATAGAAAAATTTACTAACAAATTTTCGTATTATCGTAGCTGCCAAGCTATTTAATATCATGCACGAAAAG
CAAACAAACTTGTGTGCTTCATTGGATGTTCGTACCACCAAGGAATTACTGGAGTTAGTTGAAGCATTAG
GTCCCAAAATTTGTTTACTAAAAACACATGTGGATATCTTGACTGATTTTTCCATGGAGGGCACAGTTAA
GCCGCTAAAGGCATTATCCGCCAAGTACAATTTTTTACTCTTCGAAGACAGAAAATTTGCTGACATTGGT
AATACAGTCAAATTGCAGTACTCTGCGGGTGTATACAGAATAGCAGAATGGGCAGACATTACGAATGCAC
ACGGTGTGGTGGGCCCAGGTATTGTTAGCGGTTTGAAGCAGGCGGCAGAAGAAGTAACAAAGGAACCTAG
AGGCCTTTTGATGTTAGCAGAATTGTCATGCAAGGGCTCCCTATCTACTGGAGAATATACTAAGGGTACT
GTTGACATTGCGAAGAGCGACAAAGATTTTGTTATCGGCTTTATTGCTCAAAGAGACATGGGTGGAAGAG
ATGAAGGTTACGATTGGTTGATTATGACACCCGGTGTGGGTTTAGATGACAAGGGTGATGCATTGGGTCA
ACAGTATAGAACCGTGGATGATGTGGTCTCTACAGGATCTGACATTATTATTGTTGGAAGAGGACTATTT
GCAAAGGGAAGGGATGCTAAGGTAGAGGGTGAACGTTACAGAAAAGCAGGCTGGGAAGCATATTTGAGAA
GATGCGGCCAGCAAAACTAAAAAACTGTATTATAAGTAAATGCATGTATACTAAACTCACAAATTAGAGC
TTCAATTTAATTATATCAGTTATTACCCTATGCGGTGTGAAATACCGCACAGATGCGTAAGGAGAAAATA
CCGCATCAGGAAATTGTAAGCGTTAATATTTTGTTAAAATTCGCGTTAAATTTTTGTTAAATCAGCTCAT
TTTTTAACCAATAGGCCGAAATCGGCAAAATCCCTTATAAATCAAAAGAATAGACCGAGATAGGGT
[37 nt withheld, positions 2587-2623]
AAAGAACGTGGACTCCAACGTCAAAGG
[49 nt withheld, positions 2651-2699]
T
[91 nt withheld, positions 2701-2791]
G
[124 nt withheld, positions 2793-2916]
CCATTCGCCATTCAGGCTGCGCAACTGTTGGGAAGGGCGATCGGTGCGGGCCTCTTCGCTATTACGCCAG
CTGGCGAAAGGGGGATGTGCTGCAAGGCGATTAAGTTGGGTAACGCCAGGGTTTTCCCAGTCACGACGTT
GTAAAACGACGGCCAGTGAGCGCGCGTAATACGACTCACTATAGGGCGAATTGGGTACCCAGCTTTTGTT
CCCTTTAGTGAGGGTTAATTGCGCGCTTGGCGTAATCATGGTCATAGCTGTTTCCTGTGTGAAATTGTTA
TCCGCTCACAATTCCACACAACATACGAGCCGGAAGCATAAAGTGTAAAGCCTGGGGTGCCTAATGAGTG
AGCTAACTCACATTAATTGCGTTGCGCTCACTGCCCGCTTTCCAGTCGGGAAACCTGTCGTGCCAGCTGC
ATTAATGAATCGGCCAACGCGCGGGGAGAGGCGGTTTGCGTATTGGGCGCTCTTCCGCTTCCTCGCTCAC
TGACTCGCTGCGCTCGGTCGTTCGGCTGCGGCGAGCGGTATCAGCTCACTCAAAGGCGGTAATACGGTTA
TCCACAGAATCAGGGGATAACGCAGGAAAGAACATGTGAACAAAAGGCCAGCAAAAGGCCAGGAACCGTA
AAAAGGCCGCGTTGCTGGCGTTTTTCCATAGGCTCCGCCCCCCTGACGAGCATCACAAAAATCGACGCTC
AAGTCAGAGGTGGCGAAACCCGACAGGACTATAAAGATACCAGGCGTTTCCCCCTGGAAGCTCCCTCGTG
CGCTCTCCTGTTCCGACCCTGCCGCTTACCGGATACCTGTCCGCCTTTCTCCCTTCGGGAAGCGTGGCGC
TTTCTCATAGCTCACGCTGTAGGTATCTCAGTTCGGTGTAGGTCGTTCGCTCCAAGCTGGGCTGTGTGCA
CGAACCCCCCGTTCAGCCCGACCGCTGCGCCTTATCCGGTAACTATCGTCTTGAGTCCAACCCGGTAAGA
CACGACTTATCGCCACTGGCAGCAGCCACTGGTAACAGGATTAGCAGAGCGAGGTATGTAGGCGGTGCTA
CAGAGTTCTTGAAGTGGTGGCCTAACTACGGCTACACTAGAAGAACAGTATTTGGTATCTGCGCTCTGCT
GAAGCCAGTTACCTTCGGAAAAAGAGTTGGTAGCTCTTGATCCGGCAAACAAACCACCGCTGGTAGCGGT
GGTTTTTTTGTTTGCAAGCAGCAGATTACGCGCAGAAAAAAAGGATCTCAAGAAGATCCTTTGATCTTTT
CTACGGGGTCTGACGCTCAGTGGAACGAAAACTCACGTTAAGGGATTTTGGTCATGAGATTATCAAAAAG
GATCTTCACCTAGATCCTTTTAAATTAAAAATGAAGTTTTAAATCAATCTAAAGTATATATGAGTAAACT
TGGTCTGACAGTTACCAATGCTTAATCAGTGAGGCACCTATCTCAGCGATCTGTCTATTTCGTTCATCCA
TAGTTGCCTGACTCCCCGTCGTGTAGATAACTACGATACGGGAGGGCTTACCATCTGGCCCCAGTGCTGC
AATGATACCGCGAGACCCACGCTCACCGGCTCCAGATTTATCAGCAATAAACCAGCCAGCCGGAAGGGCC
GAGCGCAGAAGTGGTCCTGCAACTTTATCCGCCTCCATCCAGTCTATTAATTGTTGCCGGGAAGCTAGAG
TAAGTAGTTCGCCAGTTAATAGTTTGCGCAACGTTGTTGCCATTGCTACAGGCATCGTGGTGTCACGCTC
GTCGTTTGGTATGGCTTCATTCAGCTCCGGTTCCCAACGATCAAGGCGAGTTACATGATCCCCCATGTTG
TGCAAAAAAGCGGTTAGCTCCTTCGGTCCTCCGATCGTTGTCAGAAGTAAGTTGGCCGCAGTGTTATCAC
TCATGGTTATGGCAGCACTGCATAATTCTCTTACTGTCATGCCATCCGTAAGATGCTTTTCTGTGACTGG
TGAGTACTCAACCAAGTCATTCTGAGAATAGTGTATGCGGCGACCGAGTTGCTCTTGCCCGGCGTCAATA
CGGGATAATACCGCGCCACATAGCAGAACTTTAAAAGTGCTCATCATTGGAAAACGTTCTTCGGGGCGAA
AACTCTCAAGGATCTTACCGCTGTTGAGATCCAGTTCGATGTAACCCACTCGTGCACCCAACTGATCTTC
AGCATCTTTTACTTTCACCAGCGTTTCTGGGTGAGCAAAAACAGGAAGGCAAAATGCCGCAAAAAAGGGA
ATAAGGGCGACACGGAAAT
Features (pLannotate 1.2.2; 18 found; start..end, strand, type, name):
     14..118     -  promoter       AmpR promoter: bla
    155..658     +  misc_feature   CEN/ARS: S. cerevisiae CEN6 centromere fused to an autonomously replicating sequence
    731..765     +  CDS            rop (fragment): Rop protein, which maintains plasmids at low copy number; rop
    870..919     +  misc_feature   bom (fragment): basis of mobility region from pBR322
    927..1142    +  promoter       URA3 promoter: S. cerevisiae URA3
   1143..1194    +  CDS            URA3 (fragment): orotidine-5'-phosphate decarboxylase, required for uracil biosynthesis; S. cerevisiae URA3; yeast auxotrophic marker, counterselectable with 5-fluoroorotic acid (5-FOA)
   1578..2330    +  CDS            URA3 (fragment): orotidine-5'-phosphate decarboxylase, required for uracil biosynthesis; S. cerevisiae URA3; yeast auxotrophic marker, counterselectable with 5-fluoroorotic acid (5-FOA)
   2409..2460    +  misc_feature   bom (fragment): basis of mobility region from pBR322
   2488..2916    -  rep_origin     f1 ori (sequence partly withheld): f1 bacteriophage origin of replication; arrow indicates direction of (+) strand synthesis
   2920..3075    -  CDS            lacZα (fragment): LacZα fragment of β-galactosidase; lacZ fragment
   3083..3101    +  promoter       T7 promoter: promoter for bacteriophage T7 RNA polymerase
   3128..3146    -  promoter       T3 promoter: promoter for bacteriophage T3 RNA polymerase
   3191..3207    -  protein_bind   lac operator: The lac repressor binds to the lac operator to inhibit transcription in E. coli. This inhibition can be relieved by adding lactose or isopropyl-β-D-thiogalactopyranoside (IPTG). lac repressor encoded by lacI
   3215..3245    -  promoter       lac promoter: promoter for the E. coli lac operon
   3260..3281    -  protein_bind   CAP binding site: CAP binding activates transcription in the presence of cAMP. E. coli catabolite activator protein
   3294..3386    -  CDS            lacI (fragment): lac repressor; lacI; The lac repressor binds to the lac operator to inhibit transcription in E. coli. This inhibition can be relieved by adding lactose or isopropyl-β-D-thiogalactopyranoside (IPTG).
   3569..4157    -  rep_origin     ori: high-copy-number ColE1/pMB1/pBR322/pUC origin of replication
   4328..13      -  CDS            AmpR (across the origin): β-lactamase; bla; confers resistance to ampicillin, carbenicillin, and related antibiotics
