[The description below was written by a language model from this plasmid's Addgene catalogue record and pLannotate feature annotations shown in this document.]
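Description:
pRS416-RPL27B_intron is a yeast–E. coli shuttle plasmid built on the pRS416 centromeric backbone, in which the intron of the Saccharomyces cerevisiae ribosomal protein gene RPL27B has been placed inside the URA3 selectable marker. In yeast it is maintained at low copy through a CEN6/ARS element and selected by uracil prototrophy. In E. coli it replicates from a ColE1/pUC-type origin and is selected with ampicillin via the β-lactamase gene. An f1 origin is also present.

The feature table shows the URA3 promoter followed by a short 5' portion of the URA3 coding sequence, then an unannotated gap of roughly 380 nt, and then the remainder of the URA3 open reading frame. That gap matches the 384 bp insert size given for the RPL27B intron. URA3 is therefore both the marker and the host gene for the intron: functional orotidine-5'-phosphate decarboxylase should be produced only when the intron is spliced out of the URA3 transcript, so growth without uracil both maintains the plasmid and implies that the intron is transcribed and excised. URA3 also remains counterselectable with 5-FOA in principle.

The standard pRS416 lacZα region, flanked by T7 and T3 promoters and lac regulatory elements, carries no annotated insert. The T7 and T3 promoters lie unusually close together, which suggests the polylinker may be shortened, though the record does not comment on this. The associated publication concerns excised linear introns that regulate growth in yeast, so the plasmid was presumably used to express this intron ectopically from a heterologous transcript. The sequenced record (5,175 nt) is slightly longer than the listed total size of 5,162 bp.
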