Addgene plasmid #127604: pRS416-RPL27B_intron
Purpose: low-copy URA-selectable plasmid, RPL27B intron inserted into URA3
Depositing lab: David Bartel. Depositing organization: Whitehead Institute for Biomedical Research. Publication: Excised linear introns regulate growth in yeast. Morgan JT, Fink GR, Bartel DP. Nature. 2019 Jan;565(7741):606-611. doi: 10.1038/s41586-018-0828-1. Epub 2019 Jan 16. PubMed 30651636.
Backbone
  Vector backbone: pRS416
  Backbone size w/o insert (bp): 4778
  Total vector size (bp): 5162
  Vector type: Yeast Expression
  Selectable markers: URA3
Growth in bacteria
  Bacterial resistance: Ampicillin, 100 μg/mL
  Growth temperature: 37°C
  Growth strain: DH5alpha
  Copy number: Unknown
Gene/Insert
  Gene/Insert name: RPL27B intron
  Species: S. cerevisiae (budding yeast)
  Insert size (bp): 384
Terms and licenses: Academic/Nonprofit Terms; Industry Terms: Not Available to Industry
How to cite: pRS416-RPL27B_intron was a gift from David Bartel (Addgene plasmid # 127604 ; http://n2t.net/addgene:127604 ; RRID:Addgene_127604)
